Addgene plasmid #207867: GW1-mCherryEA
Purpose: Mammalian expression (cytosol) of the mCherry(I158E/Q160A) mutant as a red fluorescent pH sensor
Depositing lab: Mathew Tantama. Publication: Imaging pH Dynamics Simultaneously in Two Cellular Compartments Using a Ratiometric pH-Sensitive Mutant of mCherry. Rajendran M, Claywell B, Haynes EP, Scales U, Henning CK, Tantama M. ACS Omega. 2018 Aug 31;3(8):9476-9486. doi: 10.1021/acsomega.8b00655. Epub 2018 Aug 20. PubMed 30197999.
Backbone
  Vector backbone: GW1
  Backbone size w/o insert (bp): 5274
  Total vector size (bp): 5984
  Vector type: Mammalian Expression
Growth in bacteria
  Bacterial resistance: Ampicillin, 100 μg/mL
  Growth temperature: 37°C
  Growth strain: DH5alpha
  Copy number: Unknown
Gene/Insert
  Gene/Insert name: mCherryEA (alt name: mCherry(I158E/Q160A))
  Species: Synthetic
  Insert size (bp): 711
  Promoter: CMV
  Cloning method: Gibson Cloning
  Sequencing primers: 5′ CTGAATCGGAGTGAGTGC; 3′ CAAATGTGGTATGGCTGATT
Terms and licenses: Academic/Nonprofit Terms; Industry Terms: Not Available to Industry
How to cite: GW1-mCherryEA was a gift from Mathew Tantama (Addgene plasmid # 207867 ; http://n2t.net/addgene:207867 ; RRID:Addgene_207867)
