[The description below was written by a language model from this plasmid's Addgene catalogue record and pLannotate feature annotations shown in this document.]
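Description:
GW1-mCherryEA is a mammalian expression plasmid built on the GW1 backbone that drives cytosolic expression of mCherryEA, a synthetic mCherry variant carrying the I158E and Q160A substitutions. According to the record, this mutant serves as a red fluorescent pH sensor. The associated publication title describes it as a ratiometric pH-sensitive mCherry mutant used to image pH dynamics in two cellular compartments simultaneously. No targeting signal or fusion tag is listed, which fits the stated cytosolic localisation.

The roughly 0.7 kb coding sequence, inserted by Gibson assembly, is annotated by the automated tool as a closely related Discosoma-derived red fluorescent protein, reflecting sequence similarity rather than the exact variant. Because the plasmid is circular, the annotated transcription unit wraps around the sequence origin. It begins with the human cytomegalovirus immediate early enhancer and promoter, followed by CMV intron A, an element generally included to boost expression of the downstream transcript. The fluorescent protein open reading frame comes next, and an SV40 polyadenylation signal terminates the message. Additional CMV-derived sequence upstream of the enhancer is annotated as UL127.

In bacteria, the plasmid replicates from a high-copy ColE1/pUC-type origin and is selected with ampicillin through the β-lactamase gene; an f1 origin is also present. The table additionally shows short fragments of lac elements, rop, bom and the SV40 origin, which appear to be remnants of vector construction. No mammalian selection marker is annotated, so the plasmid seems suited to transient transfection. The sequenced record is 6,532 nt, somewhat longer than the 5,984 bp total listed in the catalogue, and the record does not explain this difference.
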