Features (pLannotate 1.2.2; 19 found; start..end, strand, type, name):
    189..896     +  CDS            RDSmCherry0.1: RDSmCherry0.1 is a basic (constitutively fluorescent) red fluorescent protein published in 2017, derived from Discosoma sp..
    918..1002    +  CDS            large T antigen (fragment): large T antigen from SV40 (simian virus 40)
   1025..1159    +  polyA_signal   SV40 poly(A) signal: SV40 polyadenylation signal
   1206..1222    -  protein_bind   lac operator: The lac repressor binds to the lac operator to inhibit transcription in E. coli. This inhibition can be relieved by adding lactose or isopropyl-β-D-thiogalactopyranoside (IPTG). lac repressor encoded by lacI
   1230..1260    -  promoter       lac promoter: promoter for the E. coli lac operon
   1308..1400    -  CDS            lacI (fragment): lac repressor; lacI; The lac repressor binds to the lac operator to inhibit transcription in E. coli. This inhibition can be relieved by adding lactose or isopropyl-β-D-thiogalactopyranoside (IPTG).
   1583..2171    -  rep_origin     ori: high-copy-number ColE1/pMB1/pBR322/pUC origin of replication
   2342..3202    -  CDS            AmpR: β-lactamase; bla; confers resistance to ampicillin, carbenicillin, and related antibiotics
   3203..3220    -  promoter       AmpR promoter (fragment): bla
   3344..3772    -  rep_origin     f1 ori (sequence partly withheld): f1 bacteriophage origin of replication; arrow indicates direction of (+) strand synthesis
   3788..3876    -  promoter       AmpR promoter (fragment): bla
   3971..4006    +  CDS            rop (fragment): Rop protein, which maintains plasmids at low copy number; rop
   4108..4159    +  misc_feature   bom (fragment): basis of mobility region from pBR322
   4168..4243    -  rep_origin     SV40 ori (fragment): SV40 origin of replication
   4251..4405    -  CDS            lacZα (fragment): LacZα fragment of β-galactosidase; lacZ fragment
   4426..4803    -  CDS            UL127: UL127_HCMVA - Protein predicted: Swiss-Prot protein existence level 4. From Human cytomegalovirus (strain AD169) (HHV-5) (Human herpesvirus 5).
   4970..5349    +  enhancer       CMV enhancer: human cytomegalovirus immediate early enhancer
   5350..5553    +  promoter       CMV promoter: human cytomegalovirus (CMV) immediate early promoter
   5689..6515    +  intron         CMV intron A: human cytomegalovirus intron A (Chapman et al., 1991)
>Addgene plasmid #207867 | GW1-mCherryEA | addgene full sequence | sequence record 409877 | Addgene NGS Result
AAGCTTCCCGGCCACAGCAATCGATCCATGACACAACCAGTGACAAGCAGTCCCCCAGTGAAACCGCATC
CGCATCCGAGTCCGATACCGATAAAGATTCTGAATCGGAGTGAGTGCCGCGTCCGAGAGCGTTCCCTGTC
CACGTCCACCATCGGCGGAGCAGGTGTGCCTGAGGCCTCTAGACCACCATGGTGAGCAAGGGCGAGGAGG
ATAACATGGCCATCATCAAGGAGTTCATGCGCTTCAAGGTGCACATGGAGGGCTCCGTGAACGGCCACGA
GTTCGAGATCGAGGGCGAGGGCGAGGGCCGCCCCTACGAGGGCACCCAGACCGCCAAGCTGAAGGTGACC
AAGGGTGGCCCCCTGCCCTTCGCCTGGGACATCCTGTCCCCTCAGTTCATGTACGGCTCCAAGGCCTACG
TGAAGCACCCCGCCGACATCCCCGACTACTTGAAGCTGTCCTTCCCCGAGGGCTTCAAGTGGGAGCGCGT
GATGAACTTCGAGGACGGCGGCGTGGTGACCGTGACCCAGGACTCCTCCCTGCAGGACGGCGAGTTCATC
TACAAGGTGAAGCTGCGCGGCACCAACTTCCCCTCCGACGGCCCCGTAATGCAGAAGAAGACCATGGGCT
GGGAGGCCTCCTCCGAGCGGATGTACCCCGAGGACGGCGCCCTGAAGGGTGAGGAAAAGGCGAGGCTGAA
GCTGAAGGACGGCGGCCACTACGACGCTGAGGTCAAGACCACCTACAAGGCCAAGAAGCCCGTGCAGCTG
CCCGGCGCCTACAACGTCAACATCAAGTTGGACATCACCTCCCACAACGAGGACTACACCATCGTGGAAC
AGTACGAACGCGCCGAGGGTCGTCACTCTACCGGCGGCATGGACGAGCTGTACAAGTAATAAACTCGACG
AATTCATTGATCATAATCAGCCATACCACATTTGTAGAGGTTTTACTTGCTTTAAAAAACCTCCCACACC
TCCCCCTGAACCTGAAACATAAAATGAATGCAATTGTTGTTGTTAACTTGTTTATTGCAGCTTATAATGG
TTACAAATAAAGCAATAGCATCACAAATTTCACAAATAAAGCATTTTTTTCACTGCATTCTAGTTGTGGT
TTGTCCAAACTCATCAATGTATCTTATCATGTCTGGATCCGTACCGAGCTCGCGTAATCATGTCATAGCT
GTTTCCTGTGTGAAATTGTTATCCGCTCACAATTCCACACAACATACGAGCCGGAAGCATAAAGTGTAAA
GCCTGGGGTGCCTAATGAGTGAGCTAACTACATTAATTGCGTTGCGCTCACTGCCCGCTTTCCAGTCGGG
AAACCTGTCGTGCCAGCTGCATTAATGAATCGGCCAACGCGCGGGGAGAGGCGGTTTGCGTATTGGGCGC
TCTTCCGCTTCCTCGCTCACTGACTCGCTGCGCTCGGTCGTTCGGCTGCGGCGAGCGGTATCAGCTCACT
CAAAGGCGGTAATACGGTTATCCACAGAATCAGGGGATAACGCAGGAAAGAACATGTGAGCAAAAGGCCA
GCAAAAGGCCAGGAACCGTAAAAAGGCCGCGTTGCTGGCGTTTTTCCATAGGCTCCGCCCCCCTGACGAG
CATCACAAAAATCGACGCTCAAGTCAGAGGTGGCGAAACCCGACAGGACTATAAAGATACCAGGCGTTTC
CCCCTGGAAGCTCCCTCGTGCGCTCTCCTGTTCCGACCCTGCCGCTTACCGGATACCTGTCCGCCTTTCT
CCCTTCGGGAAGCGTGGCGCTTTCTCATAGCTCACGCTGTAGGTATCTCAGTTCGGTGTAGGTCGTTCGC
TCCAAGCTGGGCTGTGTGCACGAACCCCCCGTTCAGCCCGACCGCTGCGCCTTATCCGGTAACTATCGTC
TTGAGTCCAACCCGGTAAGACACGACTTATCGCCACTGGCAGCAGCCACTGGTAACAGGATTAGCAGAGC
GAGGTATGTAGGCGGTGCTACAGAGTTCTTGAAGTGGTGGCCTAACTACGGCTACACTAGAAGAACAGTA
TTTGGTATCTGCGCTCTGCTGAAGCCAGTTACCTTCGGAAAAAGAGTTGGTAGCTCTTGATCCGGCAAAC
AAACCACCGCTGGTAGCGGTGGTTTTTTTGTTTGCAAGCAGCAGATTACGCGCAGAAAAAAAGGATCTCA
AGAAGATCCTTTGATCTTTTCTACGGGGTCTGACGCTCAGTGGAACGAAAACTCACGTTAAGGGATTTTG
GTCATGAGATTATCAAAAAGGATCTTCACCTAGATCCTTTTAAATTAAAAATGAAGTTTTAAATCAATCT
AAAGTATATATGAGTAAACTTGGTCTGACAGTTACCAATGCTTAATCAGTGAGGCACCTATCTCAGCGAT
CTGTCTATTTCGTTCATCCATAGTTGCCTGACTCCCCGTCGTGTAGATAACTACGATACGGGAGGGCTTA
CCATCTGGCCCCAGTGCTGCAATGATACCGCGAGACCCACGCTCACCGGCTCCAGATTTATCAGCAATAA
ACCAGCCAGCCGGAAGGGCCGAGCGCAGAAGTGGTCCTGCAACTTTATCCGCCTCCATCCAGTCTATTAA
TTGTTGCCGGGAAGCTAGAGTAAGTAGTTCGCCAGTTAATAGTTTGCGCAACGTTGTTGCCATTGCTACA
GGCATCGTGGTGTCACGCTCGTCGTTTGGTATGGCTTCATTCAGCTCCGGTTCCCAACGATCAAGGCGAG
TTACATGATCCCCCATGTTGTGCAAAAAAGCGGTTAGCTCCTTCGGTCCTCCGATCGTTGTCAGAAGTAA
GTTGGCCGCAGTGTTATCACTCATGGTTATGGCAGCACTGCATAATTCTCTTACTGTCATGCCATCCGTA
AGATGCTTTTCTGTGACTGGTGAGTACTCAACCAAGTCATTCTGAGAATAGTGTATGCGGCGACCGAGTT
GCTCTTGCCCGGCGTCAATACGGGATAATACCGCGCCACATAGCAGAACTTTAAAAGTGCTCATCATTGG
AAAACGTTCTTCGGGGCGAAAACTCTCAAGGATCTTACCGCTGTTGAGATCCAGTTCGATGTAACCCACT
CGTGCACCCAACTGATCTTCAGCATCTTTTACTTTCACCAGCGTTTCTGGGTGAGCAAAAACAGGAAGGC
AAAATGCCGCAAAAAAGGGAATAAGGGCGACACGGAAATGTTGAATACTCATACTCTTCCTTTTTCAATA
AGCGGCCGCGGCCATGCCGGCCACTAGTCTCGAGGGCC
[37 nt withheld, positions 3259-3295]
AGATTGTATAAGCAAATATTTAAATTGTAAGCGTTAATATTTTGTTAAAATTCGCGTTAAATTTTTGTTA
AATCAGCTCATTTTTTAACCAATAGGCCGAAATCGGCAAAATCCCTTATAAATCAAAAGAATAGACCGAG
ATAGGGT
[37 nt withheld, positions 3443-3479]
AAAGAACGTGGACTCCAACGTCAAAGG
[49 nt withheld, positions 3507-3555]
T
[91 nt withheld, positions 3557-3647]
G
[124 nt withheld, positions 3649-3772]
GGGGATCCCTCGAGTTATTATTGAAGCATTTATCAGGGTTATTGTCTCATGAGCGGATACATATTTGAAT
GTATTTAGAAAAATAAACAAATAGGGGTTCCGCGCACATTTCCCCGAAAAGTGCCACCTGACGTCTAAGA
AACCATTATTATCATGACATTAACCTATAAAAATAGGCGTATCACGAGGCCCTTTCGTCTCGCGCGTTTC
GGTGATGACGGTGAAAACCTCTGACACATGCAGCTCCCGGAGACGGTCACAGCTTGTCTGTAAGCGGATG
CCGGGAGCAGACAAGCCCGTCAGGGCGCGTCAGCGGGTGTTGGCGGGTGTCGGGGCTGGCTTAACTATGC
GGCATCAGAGCAGATTGTACTGAGAGTGCACCATATGAAGACGTCGCCTCCTCACTACTTCTGGAATAGC
TCAGAGGCCGAGGCGGCCTCGGCCTCTGCATAAATAAAAAAAATTAGTCAGGGCGCCATTCGCCATTCAG
GCTGCGCAACTGTTGGGAAGGGCGATCGGTGCGGGCCTCTTCGCTATTACGCCAGCTGGCGAAAGGGGGA
TGTGCTGCAAGGCGATTAAGTTGGGTAACGCCAGGGTTTTCCCAGTCACGACGTTGTAAAACGACGGCCA
GTGCCCGTGTCAAGGACGGTGACTGCAGTGAATAATAAAATGTGTGTTTGTCCGAAATACGCGTTTTGAG
ATTTCTGTCGCCGACTAAATTCATGTCGCGCGATAGTGGTGTTTATCGCCGATAGAGATGGCGATATTGG
AAAAATCGATATTTGAAAATATGGCATATTGAAAATGTCGCCGATGTGAGTTTCTGTGTAACTGATATCG
CCATTTTTCCAAAAGTGATTTTTGGGCATACGCGATATCTGGCGATAGCGCTTATATCGTTTACGGGGGA
TGGCGATAGACGACTTTGGTGACTTGGGCGATTCTGTGTGTCGCAAATATCGCAGTTTCGATATAGGTGA
CAGACGATATGAGGCTATATCGCCGATAGAGGCGACATCAAGCTGGCACATGGCCAATGCATATCGATCT
ATACATTGAATCAATATTGGCCATTAGCCATATTATTCATTGGTTATATAGCATAAATCAATATTGGCTA
TTGGCCATTGCATACGTTGTATCCATATCATAATATGTACATTTATATTGGCTCATGTCCAACATTACCG
CCATGTTGACATTGATTATTGACTAGTTATTAATAGTAATCAATTACGGGGTCATTAGTTCATAGCCCAT
ATATGGAGTTCCGCGTTACATAACTTACGGTAAATGGCCCGCCTGGCTGACCGCCCAACGACCCCCGCCC
ATTGACGTCAATAATGACGTATGTTCCCATAGTAACGCCAATAGGGACTTTCCATTGACGTCAATGGGTG
GAGTATTTACGGTAAACTGCCCACTTGGCAGTACATCAAGTGTATCATATGCCAAGTACGCCCCCTATTG
ACGTCAATGACGGTAAATGGCCCGCCTGGCATTATGCCCAGTACATGACCTTATGGGACTTTCCTACTTG
GCAGTACATCTACGTATTAGTCATCGCTATTACCATGGTGATGCGGTTTTGGCAGTACATCAATGGGCGT
GGATAGCGGTTTGACTCACGGGGATTTCCAAGTCTCCACCCCATTGACGTCAATGGGAGTTTGTTTTGGC
ACCAAAATCAACGGGACTTTCCAAAATGTCGTAACAACTCCGCCCCATTGACGCAAATGGGCGGTAGGCG
TGTACGGTGGGAGGTCTATATAAGCAGAGCTCGTTTAGTGAACCGTCAGATCGCCTGGAGACGCCATCCA
CGCTGTTTTGACCTCCATAGAAGACACCGGGACCGATCCAGCCTCCGCGGCCGGGAACGGTGCATTGGAA
CGCGGATTCCCCGTGCCAAGAGTGACGTAAGTACCGCCTATAGAGTCTATAGGCCCACCCCCTTGGCTTC
TTATGCATGCTATACTGTTTTTGGCTTGGGGTCTATACACCCCCGCTTCCTCATGTTATAGGTGATGGTA
TAGCTTAGCCTATAGGTGTGGGTTATTGACCATTATTGACCACTCCCCTATTGGTGACGATACTTTCCAT
TACTAATCCATAACATGGCTCTTTGCCACAACTCTCTTTATTGGCTATATGCCAATACACTGTCCTTCAG
AGACTGACACGGACTCTGTATTTTTACAGGATGGGGTCTCATTTATTATTTACAAATTCACATATACAAC
ACCACCGTCCCCAGTGCCCGCAGTTTTTATTAAACATAACGTGGGATCTCCACGCGAATCTCGGGTACGT
GTTCCGGACATGGGCTCTTCTCCGGTAGCGGCGGAGCTTCTACATCCGAGCCCTGCTCCCATGCCTCCAG
CGACTCATGGTCGCTCGGCAGCTCCTTGCTCCTAACAGTGGAGGCCAGACTTAGGCACAGCACGATGCCC
ACCACCACCAGTGTGCCGCACAAGGCCGTGGCGGTAGGGTATGTGTCTGAAAATGAGCTCGGGGAGCGGG
CTTGCACCGCTGACGCATTTGGAAGACTTAAGGCAGCGGCAGAAGAAGATGCAGGCAGCTGAGTTGTTGT
GTTCTGATAAGAGTCAGAGGTAACTCCCGTTGCGGTGCTGTTAACGGTGGAGGGCAGTGTAGTCTGAGCA
GTACTCGTTGCTGCCGCGCGCGCCACCAGACATAATAGCTGACAGACTAACAGACTGTTCCTTTCCATGG
GTCTTTTCTGCAGTCACCGTCCTTGACACG
